>Addgene plasmid #50915 | pHAGE TRE dCas9 | depositor full sequence | sequence record 173217 | pHAGE TRE dCas9 sequence 14427 bps
TTGTACAAAGTGGTTGATATCCAGCACAGTGGCGGCCGCTCGAGTCTAGAGGGCCCGCGGTTCGAATACC
CATACGACGTCCCAGACTACGCTTAGTAATGATTAATTAAACTAGAAATTCTACCGGGTAGGGGAGGCGC
TTTTCCCAAGGCAGTCTGGAGTAACCCACCCAAGATCTGGCCTCCGCGCCGGGTTTTGGCGCCTCCCGCG
GGCGCCCCCCTCCTCACGGCGAGCGCTGCCACGTCAGACGAAGGGCGCAGCGAGCGTCCTGATCCTTCCG
CCCGGACGCTCAGGACAGCGGCCCGCTGCTCATAAGACTCGGCCTTAGAACCCCAGTATCAGCAGAAGGA
CATTTTAGGACGGGACTTGGGTGACTCTAGGGCACTGGTTTTCTTTCCAGAGAGCGGAACAGGCGAGGAA
AAGTAGTCCCTTCTCGGCGATTCTGCGGAGGGATCTCCGTGGGGCGGTGAACGCCGATGATTATATAAGG
ACGCGCCGGGTGTGGCACAGCTAGTTCCGTCGCAGCCGGGATTTGGGTCGCGGTTCTTGTTTGTGGATCG
CTGTGATCGTCACTTGGTGAGTAGCGGGCTGCTGGGCTGGCCGGGGCTTTCGTGGCCGCCGGGCCGCTCG
GTGGGACGGAAGCGTGTGGAGAGACCGCCAAGGGCTGTAGTCTGGGTCCGCGAGCAAGGTTGCCCTGAAC
TGGGGGTTGGGGGGAGCGCAGCAAAATGGCGGCTGTTCCCGAGTCTTGAATGGAAGACGCTTGTGAGGCG
GGCTGTGAGGTCGTTGAAACAAGGTGGGGGGCATGGTGGGCGGCAAGAACCCAAGGTCTTGAGGCCTTCG
CTAATGCGGGAAAGCTCTTATTCGGGTGAGATGGGCTGGGGCACCATCTGGGGACCCTGACGTGAAGTTT
GTCACTGACTGGAGAACTCGGTTTGTCGTCTGTTGCGGGGGCGGCAGTTATGGCGGTGCCGTTGGGCAGT
GCACCCGTACCTTTGGGAGCGCGCGCCCTCGTCGTGTCGTGACGTCACCCGTTCTGTTGGCTTATAATGC
AGGGTGGGGCCACCTGCCGGTAGGTGTGCGGTAGGCTTTTCTCCGTCGCAGGACGCAGGGTTCGGGCCTA
GGGTAGGCTCTCCTGAATCGACAGGCGCCGGACCTCTGGTGAGGGGAGGGATAAGTGAGGCGTCAGTTTC
TTTGGTCGGTTTTATGTACCTATCTTCTTAAGTAGCTGAAGCTCCGGTTTTGAACTATGCGCTCGGGGTT
GGCGAGTGTGTTTTGTGAAGTTTTTTAGGCACCTTTTGAAATGTAATCATTTGGGTCAATATGTAATTTT
CAGTGTTAGACTAGTAAATTGTCCGCTAAATTCTGGCCGTTTTTGGCTTTTTTGTTAGACGAAGCTTGGT
ACCGAGCTCGGATCTCCACCCCGTACCGGTCCTGCAGTCGAATTCACCATGTCTAGACTGGACAAGAGCA
AAGTCATAAACGGAGCTCTGGAATTACTCAATGGTGTCGGTATCGAAGGCCTGACGACAAGGAAACTCGC
TCAAAAGCTGGGAGTTGAGCAGCCTACCCTGTACTGGCACGTGAAGAACAAGCGGGCCCTGCTCGATGCC
CTGCCAATCGAGATGCTGGACAGGCATCATACCCACTTCTGCCCCCTGGAAGGCGAGTCATGGCAAGACT
TTCTGCGGAACAACGCCAAGTCATACCGCTGTGCTCTCCTCTCACATCGCGACGGGGCTAAAGTGCATCT
CGGCACCCGCCCAACAGAGAAACAGTACGAAACCCTGGAAAATCAGCTCGCGTTCCTGTGTCAGCAAGGC
TTCTCCCTGGAGAACGCACTGTACGCTCTGTCCGCCGTGGGCCACTTTACACTGGGCTGCGTATTGGAGG
AACAGGAGCATCAAGTAGCAAAAGAGGAAAGAGAGACACCTACCACCGATTCTATGCCCCCACTTCTGAG
ACAAGCAATTGAGCTGTTCGACCGGCAGGGAGCCGAACCTGCCTTCCTTTTCGGCCTGGAACTAATCATA
TGTGGCCTGGAGAAACAGCTAAAGTGCGAAAGCGGCGGGCCGACCGACGCCCTTGACGATTTTGACTTAG
ACATGCTCCCAGCCGATGCCCTTGACGACTTTGACCTTGATATGCTGCCTGCTGACGCTCTTGACGATTT
TGACCTTGACATGCTCCCCGGGTAACTAAGTAAGGATCCGCGGCCGCACTAGAGGAATTCCGCCCCTCTC
CCTCCCCCCCCCCTAACGTTACTGGCCGAAGCCGCTTGGAATAAGGCCGGTGTGTGTTTGTCTATATGTT
ATTTTCCACCATATTGCCGTCTTTTGGCAATGTGAGGGCCCGGAAACCTGGCCCTGTCTTCTTGACGAGC
ATTCCTAGGGGTCTTTCCCCTCTCGCCAAAGGAATGCAAGGTCTGTTGAATGTCGTGAAGGAAGCAGTTC
CTCTGGAAGCTTCTTGAAGACAAACAACGTCTGTAGCGACCCTTTGCAGGCAGCGGAACCCCCCACCTGG
CGACAGGTGCCTCTGCGGCCAAAAGCCACGTGTATAAGATACACCTGCAAAGGCGGCACAACCCCAGTGC
CACGTTGTGAGTTGGATAGTTGTGGAAAGAGTCAAATGGCTCTCCTCAAGCGTAGTCAACAAGGGGCTGA
AGGATGCCCAGAAGGTACCCCATTGTATGGGAATCTGATCTGGGGCCTCGGTGCACATGCTTTACATGTG
TTTAGTCGAGGTTAAAAAAACGTCTAGGCCCCCCGAACCACGGGGACGTGGTTTTCCTTTGAAAAACACG
ATGATAAGCTTACCGGTCCACCATGATTGAACAAGATGGATTGCACGCAGGTTCTCCGGCCGCTTGGGTG
GAGAGGCTATTCGGCTATGACTGGGCACAACAGACAATCGGCTGCTCTGATGCCGCCGTGTTCCGGCTGT
CAGCGCAGGGGCGCCCGGTTCTTTTTGTCAAGACCGACCTGTCCGGTGCCCTGAATGAACTGCAAGACGA
GGCAGCGCGGCTATCGTGGCTGGCCACGACGGGCGTTCCTTGCGCAGCTGTGCTCGACGTTGTCACTGAA
GCGGGAAGGGACTGGCTGCTATTGGGCGAAGTGCCGGGGCAGGATCTCCTGTCATCTCACCTTGCTCCTG
CCGAGAAAGTATCCATCATGGCTGATGCAATGCGGCGGCTGCATACGCTTGATCCGGCTACCTGCCCATT
CGACCACCAAGCGAAACATCGCATCGAGCGAGCACGTACTCGGATGGAAGCCGGTCTTGTCGATCAGGAT
GATCTGGACGAAGAGCATCAGGGGCTCGCGCCAGCCGAACTGTTCGCCAGGCTCAAGGCGAGCATGCCCG
ACGGCGAGGATCTCGTCGTGACCCATGGCGATGCCTGCTTGCCGAATATCATGGTGGAAAATGGCCGCTT
TTCTGGATTCATCGACTGTGGCCGGCTGGGTGTGGCGGACCGCTATCAGGACATAGCGTTGGCTACCCGT
GATATTGCTGAAGAGCTTGGCGGCGAATGGGCTGACCGCTTCCTCGTGCTTTACGGTATCGCCGCTCCCG
ATTCGCAGCGCATCGCCTTCTATCGCCTTCTTGACGAGTTCTTCTGATGTACAAGTAAAGCGGCCGCGAC
TCTAGATCATAATCAGCCATACCACATTTGTAGAGGTTTTACTTGCTTTAAAAAACCTCCCACACCTCCC
CCTGAACCTGAAACATAAAATGAATGCAATTGTTGTTGTTTAGTCCCTCCCAATTCGATATCAAGCTTAT
CGATCGATAGATCCTAATCAACCTCTGGATTACAAAATTTGTGAAAGATTGACTGGTATTCTTAACTATG
TTGCTCCTTTTACGCTATGTGGATACGCTGCTTTAATGCCTTTGTATCATGCTATTGCTTCCCGTATGGC
TTTCATTTTCTCCTCCTTGTATAAATCCTGGTTGCTGTCTCTTTATGAGGAGTTGTGGCCCGTTGTCAGG
CAACGTGGCGTGGTGTGCACTGTGTTTGCTGACGCAACCCCCACTGGTTGGGGCATTGCCACCACCTGTC
AGCTCCTTTCCGGGACTTTCGCTTTCCCCCTCCCTATTGCCACGGCGGAACTCATCGCCGCCTGCCTTGC
CCGCTGCTGGACAGGGGCTCGGCTGTTGGGCACTGACAATTCCGTGGTGTTGTCGGGGAAATCATCGTCC
TTTCCTTGGCTGCTCGCCTGTGTTGCCACCTGGATTCTGCGCGGGACGTCCTTCTGCTACGTCCCTTCGG
CCCTCAATCCAGCGGACCTTCCTTCCCGCGGCCTGCTGCCGGCTCTGCGGCCTCTTCCGCGTCTTCGCCT
TCGCCCTCAGACGAGTCGGATCTCCCTTTGGGCCGCCTCCCCGCCTGAGATCCTTTAAGACCAATGACTT
ACAAGGCAGCTGTAGATCTTAGCCACTTTTTAAAAGAAAAGGGGGGACTGGAAGGGCTAATTCACTCCCA
ACGAAGACAAGATCTGCTTTTTGCTTGTACTGGGTCTCTCTGGTTAGACCAGATCTGAGCCTGGGAGCTC
TCTGGCTAACTAGGGAACCCACTGCTTAAGCCTCAATAAAGCTTGCCTTGAGTGCTTCAAGTAGTGTGTG
CCCGTCTGTTGTGTGACTCTGGTAACTAGAGATCCCTCAGACCCTTTTAGTCAGTGTGGAAAATCTCTAG
CAGTAGTAGTTCATGTCATCTTATTATTCAGTATTTATAACTTGCAAAGAAATGAATATCAGAGAGTGAG
AGGCCCGGGTTAATTAAGGAAAGGGCTAGATCATTCTTGAAGACGAAAGGGCCTCGTGATACGCCTATTT
TTATAGGTTAATGTCATGATAATAATGGTTTCTTAGACGTCAGGTGGCACTTTTCGGGGAAATGTGCGCG
GAACCCCTATTTGTTTATTTTTCTAAATACATTCAAATATGTATCCGCTCATGAGACAATAACCCTGATA
AATGCTTCAATAATATTGAAAAAGGAAGAGTATGAGTATTCAACATTTCCGTGTCGCCCTTATTCCCTTT
TTTGCGGCATTTTGCCTTCCTGTTTTTGCTCACCCAGAAACGCTGGTGAAAGTAAAAGATGCTGAAGATC
AGTTGGGTGCACGAGTGGGTTACATCGAACTGGATCTCAACAGCGGTAAGATCCTTGAGAGTTTTCGCCC
CGAAGAACGTTTTCCAATGATGAGCACTTTTAAAGTTCTGCTATGTGGCGCGGTATTATCCCGTGTTGAC
GCCGGGCAAGAGCAACTCGGTCGCCGCATACACTATTCTCAGAATGACTTGGTTGAGTACTCACCAGTCA
CAGAAAAGCATCTTACGGATGGCATGACAGTAAGAGAATTATGCAGTGCTGCCATAACCATGAGTGATAA
CACTGCGGCCAACTTACTTCTGACAACGATCGGAGGACCGAAGGAGCTAACCGCTTTTTTGCACAACATG
GGGGATCATGTAACTCGCCTTGATCGTTGGGAACCGGAGCTGAATGAAGCCATACCAAACGACGAGCGTG
ACACCACGATGCCTGTAGCAATGGCAACAACGTTGCGCAAACTATTAACTGGCGAACTACTTACTCTAGC
TTCCCGGCAACAATTAATAGACTGGATGGAGGCGGATAAAGTTGCAGGACCACTTCTGCGCTCGGCCCTT
CCGGCTGGCTGGTTTATTGCTGATAAATCTGGAGCCGGTGAGCGTGGGTCTCGCGGTATCATTGCAGCAC
TGGGGCCAGATGGTAAGCCCTCCCGTATCGTAGTTATCTACACGACGGGGAGTCAGGCAACTATGGATGA
ACGAAATAGACAGATCGCTGAGATAGGTGCCTCACTGATTAAGCATTGGTAACTGTCAGACCAAGTTTAC
TCATATATACTTTAGATTGATTTAAAACTTCATTTTTAATTTAAAAGGATCTAGGTGAAGATCCTTTTTG
ATAATCTCATGACCAAAATCCCTTAACGTGAGTTTTCGTTCCACTGAGCGTCAGACCCCGTAGAAAAGAT
CAAAGGATCTTCTTGAGATCCTTTTTTTCTGCGCGTAATCTGCTGCTTGCAAACAAAAAAACCACCGCTA
CCAGCGGTGGTTTGTTTGCCGGATCAAGAGCTACCAACTCTTTTTCCGAAGGTAACTGGCTTCAGCAGAG
CGCAGATACCAAATACTGTTCTTCTAGTGTAGCCGTAGTTAGGCCACCACTTCAAGAACTCTGTAGCACC
GCCTACATACCTCGCTCTGCTAATCCTGTTACCAGTGGCTGCTGCCAGTGGCGATAAGTCGTGTCTTACC
GGGTTGGACTCAAGACGATAGTTACCGGATAAGGCGCAGCGGTCGGGCTGAACGGGGGGTTCGTGCACAC
AGCCCAGCTTGGAGCGAACGACCTACACCGAACTGAGATACCTACAGCGTGAGCTATGAGAAAGCGCCAC
GCTTCCCGAAGGGAGAAAGGCGGACAGGTATCCGGTAAGCGGCAGGGTCGGAACAGGAGAGCGCACGAGG
GAGCTTCCAGGGGGAAACGCCTGGTATCTTTATAGTCCTGTCGGGTTTCGCCACCTCTGACTTGAGCGTC
GATTTTTGTGATGCTCGTCAGGGGGGCGGAGCCTATGGAAAAACGCCAGCAACGCGGCCTTTTTACGGTT
CCTGGCCTTTTGCTGGCCTTTTGCTCACATGTTCTTTCCTGCGTTATCCCCTGATTCTGTGGATAACCGT
ATTACCGCCTTTGAGTGAGCTGATACCGCTCGCCGCAGCCGAACGACCGAGCGCAGCGAGTCAGTGAGCG
AGGAAGCGGAAGAGCGCCCAATACGCAAACCGCCTCTCCCCGCGCGTTGGCCGATTCATTAATGCAGCAA
GCTCATGGCTGACTAATTTTTTTTATTTATGCAGAGGCCGAGGCCGCCTCGGCCTCTGAGCTATTCCAGA
AGTAGTGAGGAGGCTTTTTTGGAGGCCTAGGCTTTTGCAAAAAGCTCCCCGTGGCACGACAGGTTTCCCG
ACTGGAAAGCGGGCAGTGAGCGCAACGCAATTAATGTGAGTTAGCTCACTCATTAGGCACCCCAGGCTTT
ACACTTTATGCTTCCGGCTCGTATGTTGTGTGGAATTGTGAGCGGATAACAATTTCACACAGGAAACAGC
TATGACATGATTACGAATTTCACAAATAAAGCATTTTTTTCACTGCATTCTAGTTGTGGTTTGTCCAAAC
TCATCAATGTATCTTATCATGTCTGGATCAACTGGATAACTCAAGCTAACCAAAATCATCCCAAACTTCC
CACCCCATACCCTATTACCACTGCCAATTACCTGTGGTTTCATTTACTCTAAACCTGTGATTCCTCTGAA
TTATTTTCATTTTAAAGAAATTGTATTTGTTAAATATGTACTACAAACTTAGTAGTTGGAAGGGCTAATT
CACTCCCAAAGAAGACAAGATATCCTTGATCTGTGGATCTACCACACACAAGGCTACTTCCCTGATTAGC
AGAACTACACACCAGGGCCAGGGGTCAGATATCCACTGACCTTTGGATGGTGCTACAAGCTAGTACCAGT
TGAGCCAGATAAGGTAGAAGAGGCCAATAAAGGAGAGAACACCAGCTTGTTACACCCTGTGAGCCTGCAT
GGGATGGATGACCCGGAGAGAGAAGTGTTAGAGTGGAGGTTTGACAGCCGCCTAGCATTTCATCACGTGG
CCCGAGAGCTGCATCCGGAGTACTTCAAGAACTGCTGATATCGAGCTTGCTACAAGGGACTTTCCGCTGG
GGACTTTCCAGGGAGGCGTGGCCTGGGCGGGACTGGGGAGTGGCGAGCCCTCAGATCCTGCATATAAGCA
GCTGCTTTTTGCCTGTACTGGGTCTCTCTGGTTAGACCAGATCTGAGCCTGGGAGCTCTCTGGCTAACTA
GGGAACCCACTGCTTAAGCCTCAATAAAGCTTGCCTTGAGTGCTTCAAGTAGTGTGTGCCCGTCTGTTGT
GTGACTCTGGTAACTAGAGATCCCTCAGACCCTTTTAGTCAGTGTGGAAAATCTCTAGCAGTGGCGCCCG
AACAGGGACTTGAAAGCGAAAGGGAAACCAGAGGAGCTCTCTCGACGCAGGACTCGGCTTGCTGAAGCGC
GCACGGCAAGAGGCGAGGGGCGGCGACTGGTGAGTACGCCAAAAATTTTGACTAGCGGAGGCTAGAAGGA
GAGAGATGGGTGCGAGAGCGTCAGTATTAAGCGGGGGAGAATTAGATCGCGATGGGAAAAAATTCGGTTA
AGGCCAGGGGGAAAGAAAAAATATAAATTAAAACATATAGTATGGGCAAGCAGGGAGCTAGAACGATTCG
CAGTTAATCCTGGCCTGTTAGAAACATCAGAAGGCTGTAGACAAATACTGGGACAGCTACAACCATCCCT
TCAGACAGGATCAGAAGAACTTAGATCATTATATAATACAGTAGCAACCCTCTATTGTGTGCATCAAAGG
ATAGAGATAAAAGACACCAAGGAAGCTTTAGACAAGATAGAGGAAGAGCAAAACAAAAGTAAGACCACCG
CACAGCAAGCGGCCGGCCGCTGATCTTCAGACCTGGAGGAGGAGATATGAGGGACAATTGGAGAAGTGAA
TTATATAAATATAAAGTAGTAAAAATTGAACCATTAGGAGTAGCACCCACCAAGGCAAAGAGAAGAGTGG
TGCAGAGAGAAAAAAGAGCAGTGGGAATAGGAGCTTTGTTCCTTGGGTTCTTGGGAGCAGCAGGAAGCAC
TATGGGCGCAGCGTCAATGACGCTGACGGTACAGGCCAGACAATTATTGTCTGGTATAGTGCAGCAGCAG
AACAATTTGCTGAGGGCTATTGAGGCGCAACAGCATCTGTTGCAACTCACAGTCTGGGGCATCAAGCAGC
TCCAGGCAAGAATCCTGGCTGTGGAAAGATACCTAAAGGATCAACAGCTCCTGGGGATTTGGGGTTGCTC
TGGAAAACTCATTTGCACCACTGCTGTGCCTTGGAATGCTAGTTGGAGTAATAAATCTCTGGAACAGATT
TGGAATCACACGACCTGGATGGAGTGGGACAGAGAAATTAACAATTACACAAGCTTAATACACTCCTTAA
TTGAAGAATCGCAAAACCAGCAAGAAAAGAATGAACAAGAATTATTGGAATTAGATAAATGGGCAAGTTT
GTGGAATTGGTTTAACATAACAAATTGGCTGTGGTATATAAAATTATTCATAATGATAGTAGGAGGCTTG
GTAGGTTTAAGAATAGTTTTTGCTGTACTTTCTATAGTGAATAGAGTTAGGCAGGGATATTCACCATTAT
CGTTTCAGACCCACCTCCCAACCCCGAGGGGACCCGACAGGCCCGAAGGAATAGAAGAAGAAGGTGGAGA
GAGAGACAGAGACAGATCCATTCGATTAGTGAACGGATCTCGACGGTATCGCCGAATTCACAAATGGCAG
TATTCATCCACAATTTTAAAAGAAAAGGGGGGATTGGGGGGTACAGTGCAGGGGAAAGAATAGTAGACAT
AATAGCAACAGACATACAAACTAAAGAATTACAAAAACAAATTACAAAAATTCAAAATTTTCGGGTTTAT
TACAGGGACAGCAGAGATCCAGTTTGGACTAGGATCCTTTACCACTCCCTATCAGTGATAGAGAAAAGTG
AAAGTCGAGTTTACCACTCCCTATCAGTGATAGAGAAAAGTGAAAGTCGAGTTTACCACTCCCTATCAGT
GATAGAGAAAAGTGAAAGTCGAGTTTACCACTCCCTATCAGTGATAGAGAAAAGTGAAAGTCGAGTTTAC
CACTCCCTATCAGTGATAGAGAAAAGTGAAAGTCGAGTTTACCACTCCCTATCAGTGATAGAGAAAAGTG
AAAGTCGAGTTTACCACTCCCTATCAGTGATAGAGAAAAGTGAAAGTCGAGCTCGGTACCCGGGTCGAGG
TAGGCGTGTACGGTGGGAGGCCTATATAAGCAGAGCTCGTTTAGTGAACCGTCAGATCGCCTGGAGACGC
CATCCACGCTGTTTTGACCTCCATAGAAGACACCGGGACCGATCCAGCCTCCGCGGCCCCGAACTAGTCC
AGTGTGGTGGAATTCTGCAGATATCAACAAGTTTGTACAAAAAAGCAGGCTGGCGCCACCATGGACAAGA
AGTACTCCATTGGGCTCGCTATCGGTACCAACAGCGTCGGCTGGGCCGTCATTACGGACGAGTACAAGGT
GCCGAGCAAAAAATTCAAAGTTCTGGGCAATACCGATCGCCACAGCATAAAGAAGAACCTCATTGGAGCC
CTCCTGTTCGACTCCGGGGAGACGGCCGAAGCCACGCGGCTCAAAAGAACAGCACGGCGCAGATATACCC
GCAGAAAGAATCGGATCTGCTACCTGCAGGAGATCTTTAGTAATGAGATGGCTAAGGTGGATGACTCTTT
CTTCCATAGGCTGGAGGAGTCCTTTTTGGTGGAGGAGGATAAAAAGCACGAGCGCCACCCAATCTTTGGC
AATATCGTGGACGAGGTGGCGTACCATGAAAAGTACCCAACCATATATCATCTGAGGAAGAAGCTGGTAG
ACAGTACTGATAAGGCTGACTTGCGGTTGATCTATCTCGCGCTGGCGCACATGATCAAATTTCGGGGACA
CTTCCTCATCGAGGGGGACCTGAACCCAGACAACAGCGATGTCGACAAACTCTTTATCCAACTGGTTCAG
ACTTACAATCAGCTTTTCGAGGAGAACCCGATCAACGCATCCGGCGTTGACGCCAAAGCAATCCTGAGCG
CTAGGCTGTCCAAATCCCGGCGGCTCGAAAACCTCATCGCACAGCTCCCTGGGGAGAAGAAGAACGGCCT
GTTTGGTAATCTTATCGCCCTGTCACTCGGGCTGACCCCCAACTTTAAATCTAACTTCGACCTGGCCGAA
GATGCCAAGCTGCAACTGAGCAAAGACACCTACGATGATGATCTCGACAATCTGCTGGCCCAGATCGGCG
ACCAGTACGCAGACCTTTTTTTGGCGGCAAAGAACCTGTCAGACGCCATTCTGCTGAGTGATATTCTGCG
AGTGAACACGGAGATCACCAAAGCTCCGCTGAGCGCTAGTATGATCAAGCGCTATGATGAGCACCACCAA
GACTTGACTTTGCTGAAGGCCCTTGTCAGACAGCAACTGCCTGAGAAGTACAAGGAAATTTTCTTCGATC
AGTCTAAAAATGGCTACGCCGGATACATTGACGGCGGAGCAAGCCAGGAGGAATTTTACAAATTTATTAA
GCCCATCTTGGAAAAAATGGACGGCACCGAGGAGCTGCTGGTAAAGCTGAACAGAGAAGATCTGTTGCGC
AAACAGCGCACTTTCGACAATGGAAGCATCCCCCACCAGATTCACCTGGGCGAACTGCACGCTATCCTCA
GGCGGCAAGAGGATTTCTACCCCTTTTTGAAAGATAACAGGGAAAAGATTGAGAAAATCCTCACATTTCG
GATACCCTACTATGTAGGCCCCCTCGCTCGGGGAAATTCCAGATTCGCGTGGATGACTCGCAAATCAGAA
GAGACCATCACTCCCTGGAACTTCGAGGAAGTCGTGGATAAGGGGGCCTCTGCCCAGTCCTTCATCGAAA
GGATGACTAACTTTGATAAAAATCTGCCTAACGAAAAGGTGCTTCCTAAACACTCTCTGCTGTACGAGTA
CTTCACAGTTTATAACGAGCTCACCAAGGTCAAATACGTCACAGAAGGGATGAGAAAGCCAGCATTCCTG
TCTGGAGAGCAGAAGAAAGCTATCGTGGACCTCCTCTTCAAGACGAACCGGAAAGTTACCGTGAAACAGC
TCAAAGAAGACTATTTCAAAAAGATTGAATGTTTCGACTCTGTTGAAATCAGCGGAGTGGAGGATCGCTT
CAACGCATCCCTGGGAACGTATCACGATCTCCTGAAAATCATTAAAGACAAGGACTTCCTGGACAATGAG
GAGAACGAGGACATTCTTGAGGACATTGTCCTCACCCTTACGTTGTTTGAAGATAGGGAGATGATTGAAG
AACGCTTGAAAACTTACGCTCATCTCTTCGACGACAAAGTCATGAAACAGCTCAAGAGACGCCGATATAC
AGGATGGGGGCGGCTGTCAAGAAAACTGATCAATGGCATCCGAGACAAGCAGAGTGGAAAGACAATCCTG
GATTTTCTTAAGTCCGATGGATTTGCCAACCGGAACTTCATGCAGTTGATCCATGATGACTCTCTCACCT
TTAAGGAGGACATCCAGAAAGCACAAGTTTCTGGCCAGGGGGACAGTCTTCACGAGCACATCGCTAATCT
TGCAGGTAGCCCAGCTATCAAAAAGGGAATACTGCAGACCGTTAAGGTCGTGGATGAACTCGTCAAAGTA
ATGGGAAGGCATAAGCCCGAGAATATCGTTATCGAGATGGCCCGAGAGAACCAAACTACCCAGAAGGGAC
AGAAGAACAGTAGGGAAAGGATGAAGAGGATTGAAGAGGGTATAAAAGAACTGGGGTCCCAAATCCTTAA
GGAACACCCAGTTGAAAACACCCAGCTTCAGAATGAGAAGCTCTACCTGTACTACCTGCAGAACGGCAGG
GACATGTACGTGGATCAGGAACTGGACATCAACCGGTTGTCCGACTACGACGTGGATGCTATCGTGCCCC
AAAGCTTTCTCAAAGATGATTCTATTGATAATAAAGTGTTGACAAGATCCGATAAAAATAGAGGGAAGAG
TGATAACGTCCCCTCAGAAGAAGTTGTCAAGAAAATGAAAAATTATTGGCGGCAGCTGCTGAACGCCAAA
CTGATCACACAACGGAAGTTCGATAATCTGACTAAGGCTGAACGAGGTGGCCTGTCTGAGTTGGATAAAG
CCGGCTTCATCAAAAGGCAGCTTGTTGAGACACGCCAGATCACCAAGCACGTGGCCCAAATTCTCGATTC
ACGCATGAACACCAAGTACGATGAAAATGACAAACTGATTCGAGAGGTGAAAGTTATTACTCTGAAGTCT
AAGCTGGTCTCAGATTTCAGAAAGGACTTTCAGTTTTATAAGGTGAGAGAGATCAACAATTACCACCATG
CGCATGATGCCTACCTGAATGCAGTGGTAGGCACTGCACTTATCAAAAAATATCCCAAGCTGGAATCTGA
ATTTGTTTACGGAGACTATAAAGTGTACGATGTTAGGAAAATGATCGCAAAGTCTGAGCAGGAAATAGGC
AAGGCCACCGCTAAGTACTTCTTTTACAGCAATATTATGAATTTTTTCAAGACCGAGATTACACTGGCCA
ATGGAGAGATTCGGAAGCGACCACTTATCGAAACAAACGGAGAAACAGGAGAAATCGTGTGGGACAAGGG
TAGGGATTTCGCGACAGTCCGCAAGGTCCTGTCCATGCCGCAGGTGAACATCGTTAAAAAGACCGAAGTA
CAGACCGGAGGCTTCTCCAAGGAAAGTATCCTCCCGAAAAGGAACAGCGACAAGCTGATCGCACGCAAAA
AAGATTGGGACCCCAAGAAATACGGCGGATTCGATTCTCCTACAGTCGCTTACAGTGTACTGGTTGTGGC
CAAAGTGGAGAAAGGGAAGTCTAAAAAACTCAAAAGCGTCAAGGAACTGCTGGGCATCACAATCATGGAG
CGATCCAGCTTCGAGAAAAACCCCATCGACTTTCTCGAAGCGAAAGGATATAAAGAGGTCAAAAAAGACC
TCATCATTAAGCTGCCCAAGTACTCTCTCTTTGAGCTTGAAAACGGCCGGAAACGAATGCTCGCTAGTGC
GGGCGAGCTGCAGAAAGGTAACGAGCTGGCACTGCCCTCTAAATACGTTAATTTCTTGTATCTGGCCAGC
CACTATGAAAAGCTCAAAGGGTCTCCCGAAGATAATGAGCAGAAGCAGCTGTTCGTGGAACAACACAAAC
ACTACCTTGATGAGATCATCGAGCAAATAAGCGAGTTCTCCAAAAGAGTGATCCTCGCCGACGCTAACCT
CGATAAGGTGCTTTCTGCTTACAATAAGCACAGGGATAAGCCCATCAGGGAGCAGGCAGAAAACATTATC
CACTTGTTTACTCTGACCAACTTGGGCGCGCCTGCAGCCTTCAAGTACTTCGACACCACCATAGACAGAA
AGCGGTACACCTCTACAAAGGAGGTCCTGGACGCCACACTGATTCATCAGTCAATTACGGGGCTCTATGA
AACAAGAATCGACCTCTCTCAGCTCGGTGGAGACGGCACCGGCGGGCCCAAGAAGAAGAGGAAGGTATAC
CCATACGATGTTCCTGACTATGCGGGCTATCCCTATGACGTCCCGGACTATGCAGGATCGTATCCTTATG
ACGTTCCAGATTACGCTGGATCCTAATGATTCGAATCCGGATAAGCGGCCGCCTCGAGATATCTAGACCC
AGCTTTC
Features (pLannotate 1.2.2; 35 found; start..end, strand, type, name):
    126..161     +  promoter       PGK promoter (fragment): mouse phosphoglycerate kinase 1 promoter
    179..1390    +  promoter       UbC promoter: human ubiquitin C promoter
   1449..2146    +  CDS            rtTA3 (fragment): reverse tetracycline transactivator 3 activates expression from Tet-responsive promoters in the presence of doxycycline
   2076..2186    +  CDS            VP48: 3 tandem repeats of the minimal activation domain of herpes simplex virus VP16 (Cheng et al., 2013)
   2233..2807    +  misc_feature   IRES: internal ribosome entry site (IRES) of the encephalomyocarditis virus (EMCV)
   2823..3617    +  CDS            NeoR/KanR: aminoglycoside phosphotransferase from Tn5; aph(3')-II (or nptII); confers resistance to neomycin, kanamycin, and G418 (Geneticin®)
   3645..3728    +  CDS            large T antigen (fragment): large T antigen from SV40 (simian virus 40)
   3762..3784    +  misc_feature   MCS (fragment): pBluescript multiple cloning site
   3796..4384    +  misc_feature   WPRE: woodchuck hepatitis virus posttranscriptional regulatory element
   4392..4457    +  CDS            nef (fragment): NEF_HV1Z2 - Experimental evidence at protein level: Swiss-Prot protein existence level 1. Extracellular Nef protein targets CD4(+) T-lymphocytes for apoptosis by interacting with CXCR4 surface receptors. From Human immunodeficiency virus type 1 group M subtype D (isolate Z2/CDC-Z34) (HIV-1).
   4459..4692    +  LTR            3' LTR (ΔU3): self-inactivating 3' long terminal repeat (LTR) from HIV-1
   4897..5001    +  promoter       AmpR promoter: bla
   5002..5862    +  CDS            AmpR: β-lactamase; bla; confers resistance to ampicillin, carbenicillin, and related antibiotics
   6033..6621    +  rep_origin     ori: high-copy-number ColE1/pMB1/pBR322/pUC origin of replication
   6804..6858    +  CDS            lacI (fragment): lac repressor; lacI; The lac repressor binds to the lac operator to inhibit transcription in E. coli. This inhibition can be relieved by adding lactose or isopropyl-β-D-thiogalactopyranoside (IPTG).
   6864..6957    +  rep_origin     SV40 ori (fragment): SV40 origin of replication
   6982..7019    +  CDS            lacI (fragment): lac repressor; lacI; The lac repressor binds to the lac operator to inhibit transcription in E. coli. This inhibition can be relieved by adding lactose or isopropyl-β-D-thiogalactopyranoside (IPTG).
   7032..7053    +  protein_bind   CAP binding site: CAP binding activates transcription in the presence of cAMP. E. coli catabolite activator protein
   7068..7098    +  promoter       lac promoter: promoter for the E. coli lac operon
   7102..7124    +  protein_bind   lac operator (fragment): The lac repressor binds to the lac operator to inhibit transcription in E. coli. This inhibition can be relieved by adding lactose or isopropyl-β-D-thiogalactopyranoside (IPTG). lac repressor encoded by lacI
   7156..7239    +  polyA_signal   SV40 poly(A) signal (fragment): SV40 polyadenylation signal
   7406..7735    +  CDS            nef (fragment): NEF_HV1BR - Experimental evidence at protein level: Swiss-Prot protein existence level 1. Extracellular Nef protein targets CD4(+) T-lymphocytes for apoptosis by interacting with CXCR4 surface receptors (PubMed:14990729). From Human immunodeficiency virus type 1 group M subtype B (isolate BRU/LAI) (HIV-1).
   7783..8040    +  LTR            5' LTR (truncated): truncated 5' long terminal repeat (LTR) from HIV-1
   8087..8212    +  misc_feature   HIV-1 Ψ: packaging signal of human immunodeficiency virus type 1
   8196..8534    +  CDS            HIV-1 gag (fragment): gag protein from human immunodeficiency virus 1; gag
   8709..8942    +  misc_feature   RRE: The Rev response element (RRE) of HIV-1 allows for Rev-dependent mRNA export from the nucleus to the cytoplasm.
   9319..9419    +  CDS            Rev (fragment): human immunodeficiency virus 1 (HIV-1) Rev protein; rev; enhances nuclear export of unspliced and incompletely spliced viral mRNAs
   9464..9581    +  misc_feature   cPPT/CTS: central polypurine tract and central termination sequence of HIV-1
   9636..9906    +  protein_bind   tetracycline response element: contains seven copies of the tetracycline operator tetO tetracycline repressor TetR
   9917..9934    +  misc_feature   MCS (fragment): pUC18/19 multiple cloning site
   9939..9977    +  promoter       minimal CMV promoter: human cytomegalovirus (CMV) immediate early promoter
  10107..10131   +  protein_bind   attB1: mutant version of attB; recombination site for the Gateway® BP reaction BP Clonase™
  10141..14244   +  CDS            Cas9: Cas9 (Csn1) endonuclease from the Streptococcus pyogenes Type II CRISPR/Cas system generates RNA-guided double strand breaks in DNA
  14278..14367   +  CDS            3xHA: three tandem HA epitope tags
  14417..14      -  protein_bind   attB2 (across the origin): mutant version of attB; recombination site for the Gateway® BP reaction BP Clonase™
