>Addgene plasmid #50915 | pHAGE TRE dCas9 | addgene full sequence | sequence record 228284 | Addgene Partial NGS Result
CCTCGGCCTCTGAGCTATTCCAGAAGTAGTGAGGAGGCTTTTTTGGAGGCCTAGGCTTTTGCAAAAAGCT
CCCCGTGGCACGACAGGTTTCCCGACTGGAAAGCGGGCAGTGAGCGCAACGCAATTAATGTGAGTTAGCT
CACTCATTAGGCACCCCAGGCTTTACACTTTATGCTTCCGGCTCGTATGTTGTGTGGAATTGTGAGCGGA
TAACAATTTCACACAGGAAACAGCTATGACATGATTACGAATTTCACAAATAAAGCATTTTTTTCACTGC
ATTCTAGTTGTGGTTTGTCCAAACTCATCAATGTATCTTATCATGTCTGGATCAACTGGATAACTCAAGC
TAACCAAAATCATCCCAAACTTCCCACCCCATACCCTATTACCACTGCCAATTACCTGTGGTTTCATTTA
CTCTAAACCTGTGATTCCTCTGAATTATTTTCATTTTAAAGAAATTGTATTTGTTAAATATGTACTACAA
ACTTAGTAGTTGGAAGGGCTAATTCACTCCCAAAGAAGACAAGATATCCTTGATCTGTGGATCTACCACA
CACAAGGCTACTTCCCTGATTAGCAGAACTACACACCAGGGCCAGGGGTCAGATATCCACTGACCTTTGG
ATGGTGCTACAAGCTAGTACCAGTTGAGCCAGATAAGGTAGAAGAGGCCAATAAAGGAGAGAACACCAGC
TTGTTACACCCTGTGAGCCTGCATGGGATGGATGACCCGGAGAGAGAAGTGTTAGAGTGGAGGTTTGACA
GCCGCCTAGCATTTCATCACGTGGCCCGAGAGCTGCATCCGGAGTACTTCAAGAACTGCTGATATCGAGC
TTGCTACAAGGGACTTTCCGCTGGGGACTTTCCAGGGAGGCGTGGCCTGGGCGGGACTGGGGAGTGGCGA
GCCCTCAGATCCTGCATATAAGCAGCTGCTTTTTGCCTGTACTGGGTCTCTCTGGTTAGACCAGATCTGA
GCCTGGGAGCTCTCTGGCTAACTAGGGAACCCACTGCTTAAGCCTCAATAAAGCTTGCCTTGAGTGCTTC
AAGTAGTGTGTGCCCGTCTGTTGTGTGACTCTGGTAACTAGAGATCCCTCAGACCCTTTTAGTCAGTGTG
GAAAATCTCTAGCAGTGGCGCCCGAACAGGGACTTGAAAGCGAAAGGGAAACCAGAGGAGCTCTCTCGAC
GCAGGACTCGGCTTGCTGAAGCGCGCACGGCAAGAGGCGAGGGGCGGCGACTGGTGAGTACGCCAAAAAT
TTTGACTAGCGGAGGCTAGAAGGAGAGAGATGGGTGCGAGAGCGTCAGTATTAAGCGGGGGAGAATTAGA
TCGCGATGGGAAAAAATTCGGTTAAGGCCAGGGGGAAAGAAAAAATATAAATTAAAACATATAGTATGGG
CAAGCAGGGAGCTAGAACGATTCGCAGTTAATCCTGGCCTGTTAGAAACATCAGAAGGCTGTAGACAAAT
ACTGGGACAGCTACAACCATCCCTTCAGACAGGATCAGAAGAACTTAGATCATTATATAATACAGTAGCA
ACCCTCTATTGTGTGCATCAAAGGATAGAGATAAAAGACACCAAGGAAGCTTTAGACAAGATAGAGGAAG
AGCAAAACAAAAGTAAGACCACCGCACAGCAAGCGGCCGGCCGCTGATCTTCAGACCTGGAGGAGGAGAT
ATGAGGGACAATTGGAGAAGTGAATTATATAAATATAAAGTAGTAAAAATTGAACCATTAGGAGTAGCAC
CCACCAAGGCAAAGAGAAGAGTGGTGCAGAGAGAAAAAAGAGCAGTGGGAATAGGAGCTTTGTTCCTTGG
GTTCTTGGGAGCAGCAGGAAGCACTATGGGCGCAGCGTCAATGACGCTGACGGTACAGGCCAGACAATTA
TTGTCTGGTATAGTGCAGCAGCAGAACAATTTGCTGAGGGCTATTGAGGCGCAACAGCATCTGTTGCAAC
TCACAGTCTGGGGCATCAAGCAGCTCCAGGCAAGAATCCTGGCTGTGGAAAGATACCTAAAGGATCAACA
GCTCCTGGGGATTTGGGGTTGCTCTGGAAAACTCATTTGCACCACTGCTGTGCCTTGGAATGCTAGTTGG
AGTAATAAATCTCTGGAACAGATTTGGAATCACACGACCTGGATGGAGTGGGACAGAGAAATTAACAATT
ACACAAGCTTAATACACTCCTTAATTGAAGAATCGCAAAACCAGCAAGAAAAGAATGAACAAGAATTATT
GGAATTAGATAAATGGGCAAGTTTGTGGAATTGGTTTAACATAACAAATTGGCTGTGGTATATAAAATTA
TTCATAATGATAGTAGGAGGCTTGGTAGGTTTAAGAATAGTTTTTGCTGTACTTTCTATAGTGAATAGAG
TTAGGCAGGGATATTCACCATTATCGTTTCAGACCCACCTCCCAACCCCGAGGGGACCCGACAGGCCCGA
AGGAATAGAAGAAGAAGGTGGAGAGAGAGACAGAGACAGATCCATTCGATTAGTGAACGGATCTCGACGG
TATCGCCGAATTCACAAATGGCAGTATTCATCCACAATTTTAAAAGAAAAGGGGGGATTGGGGGGTACAG
TGCAGGGGAAAGAATAGTAGACATAATAGCAACAGACATACAAACTAAAGAATTACAAAAACAAATTACA
AAAATTCAAAATTTTCGGGTTTATTACAGGGACAGCAGAGATCCAGTTTGGACTAGGATCCTTTACCACT
CCCTATCAGTGATAGAGAAAAGTGAAAGTCGAGTTTACCACTCCCTATCAGTGATAGAGAAAAGTGAAAG
TCGAGTTTACCACTCCCTATCAGTGATAGAGAAAAGTGAAAGTCGAGTTTACCACTCCCTATCAGTGATA
GAGAAAAGTGAAAGTCGAGTTTACCACTCCCTATCAGTGATAGAGAAAAGTGAAAGTCGAGTTTACCACT
CCCTATCAGTGATAGAGAAAAGTGAAAGTCGAGTTTACCACTCCCTATCAGTGATAGAGAAAAGTGAAAG
TCGAGCTCGGTACCCGGGTCGAGGTAGGCGTGTACGGTGGGAGGCCTATATAAGCAGAGCTCGTTTAGTG
AACCGTCAGATCGCCTGGAGACGCCATCCACGCTGTTTTGACCTCCATAGAAGACACCGGGACCGATCCA
GCCTCCGCGGCCCCGAACTAGTCCAGTGTGGTGGAATTCTGCAGATATCAACAAGTTTGTACAAAAAAGC
AGGCTGGCGCCACCATGGACAAGAAGTACTCCATTGGGCTCGCTATCGGTACCAACAGCGTCGGCTGGGC
CGTCATTACGGACGAGTACAAGGTGCCGAGCAAAAAATTCAAAGTTCTGGGCAATACCGATCGCCACAGC
ATAAAGAAGAACCTCATTGGAGCCCTCCTGTTCGACTCCGGGGAGACGGCCGAAGCCACGCGGCTCAAAA
GAACAGCACGGCGCAGATATACCCGCAGAAAGAATCGGATCTGCTACCTGCAGGAGATCTTTAGTAATGA
GATGGCTAAGGTGGATGACTCTTTCTTCCATAGGCTGGAGGAGTCCTTTTTGGTGGAGGAGGATAAAAAG
CACGAGCGCCACCCAATCTTTGGCAATATCGTGGACGAGGTGGCGTACCATGAAAAGTACCCAACCATAT
ATCATCTGAGGAAGAAGCTGGTAGACAGTACTGATAAGGCTGACTTGCGGTTGATCTATCTCGCGCTGGC
GCACATGATCAAATTTCGGGGACACTTCCTCATCGAGGGGGACCTGAACCCAGACAACAGCGATGTCGAC
AAACTCTTTATCCAACTGGTTCAGACTTACAATCAGCTTTTCGAGGAGAACCCGATCAACGCATCCGGCG
TTGACGCCAAAGCAATCCTGAGCGCTAGGCTGTCCAAATCCCGGCGGCTCGAAAACCTCATCGCACAGCT
CCCTGGGGAGAAGAAGAACGGCCTGTTTGGTAATCTTATCGCCCTGTCACTCGGGCTGACCCCCAACTTT
AAATCTAACTTCGACCTGGCCGAAGATGCCAAGCTGCAACTGAGCAAAGACACCTACGATGATGATCTCG
ACAATCTGCTGGCCCAGATCGGCGACCAGTACGCAGACCTTTTTTTGGCGGCAAAGAACCTGTCAGACGC
CATTCTGCTGAGTGATATTCTGCGAGTGAACACGGAGATCACCAAAGCTCCGCTGAGCGCTAGTATGATC
AAGCGCTATGATGAGCACCACCAAGACTTGACTTTGCTGAAGGCCCTTGTCAGACAGCAACTGCCTGAGA
AGTACAAGGAAATTTTCTTCGATCAGTCTAAAAATGGCTACGCCGGATACATTGACGGCGGAGCAAGCCA
GGAGGAATTTTACAAATTTATTAAGCCCATCTTGGAAAAAATGGACGGCACCGAGGAGCTGCTGGTAAAG
CTGAACAGAGAAGATCTGTTGCGCAAACAGCGCACTTTCGACAATGGAAGCATCCCCCACCAGATTCACC
TGGGCGAACTGCACGCTATCCTCAGGCGGCAAGAGGATTTCTACCCCTTTTTGAAAGATAACAGGGAAAA
GATTGAGAAAATCCTCACATTTCGGATACCCTACTATGTAGGCCCCCTCGCTCGGGGAAATTCCAGATTC
GCGTGGATGACTCGCAAATCAGAAGAGACCATCACTCCCTGGAACTTCGAGGAAGTCGTGGATAAGGGGG
CCTCTGCCCAGTCCTTCATCGAAAGGATGACTAACTTTGATAAAAATCTGCCTAACGAAAAGGTGCTTCC
TAAACACTCTCTGCTGTACGAGTACTTCACAGTTTATAACGAGCTCACCAAGGTCAAATACGTCACAGAA
GGGATGAGAAAGCCAGCATTCCTGTCTGGAGAGCAGAAGAAAGCTATCGTGGACCTCCTCTTCAAGACGA
ACCGGAAAGTTACCGTGAAACAGCTCAAAGAAGACTATTTCAAAAAGATTGAATGTTTCGACTCTGTTGA
AATCAGCGGAGTGGAGGATCGCTTCAACGCATCCCTGGGAACGTATCACGATCTCCTGAAAATCATTAAA
GACAAGGACTTCCTGGACAATGAGGAGAACGAGGACATTCTTGAGGACATTGTCCTCACCCTTACGTTGT
TTGAAGATAGGGAGATGATTGAAGAACGCTTGAAAACTTACGCTCATCTCTTCGACGACAAAGTCATGAA
ACAGCTCAAGAGACGCCGATATACAGGATGGGGGCGGCTGTCAAGAAAACTGATCAATGGCATCCGAGAC
AAGCAGAGTGGAAAGACAATCCTGGATTTTCTTAAGTCCGATGGATTTGCCAACCGGAACTTCATGCAGT
TGATCCATGATGACTCTCTCACCTTTAAGGAGGACATCCAGAAAGCACAAGTTTCTGGCCAGGGGGACAG
TCTTCACGAGCACATCGCTAATCTTGCAGGTAGCCCAGCTATCAAAAAGGGAATACTGCAGACCGTTAAG
GTCGTGGATGAACTCGTCAAAGTAATGGGAAGGCATAAGCCCGAGAATATCGTTATCGAGATGGCCCGAG
AGAACCAAACTACCCAGAAGGGACAGAAGAACAGTAGGGAAAGGATGAAGAGGATTGAAGAGGGTATAAA
AGAACTGGGGTCCCAAATCCTTAAGGAACACCCAGTTGAAAACACCCAGCTTCAGAATGAGAAGCTCTAC
CTGTACTACCTGCAGAACGGCAGGGACATGTACGTGGATCAGGAACTGGACATCAACCGGTTGTCCGACT
ACGACGTGGATGCTATCGTGCCCCAAAGCTTTCTCAAAGATGATTCTATTGATAATAAAGTGTTGACAAG
ATCCGATAAAAATAGAGGGAAGAGTGATAACGTCCCCTCAGAAGAAGTTGTCAAGAAAATGAAAAATTAT
TGGCGGCAGCTGCTGAACGCCAAACTGATCACACAACGGAAGTTCGATAATCTGACTAAGGCTGAACGAG
GTGGCCTGTCTGAGTTGGATAAAGCCGGCTTCATCAAAAGGCAGCTTGTTGAGACACGCCAGATCACCAA
GCACGTGGCCCAAATTCTCGATTCACGCATGAACACCAAGTACGATGAAAATGACAAACTGATTCGAGAG
GTGAAAGTTATTACTCTGAAGTCTAAGCTGGTCTCAGATTTCAGAAAGGACTTTCAGTTTTATAAGGTGA
GAGAGATCAACAATTACCACCATGCGCATGATGCCTACCTGAATGCAGTGGTAGGCACTGCACTTATCAA
AAAATATCCCAAGCTGGAATCTGAATTTGTTTACGGAGACTATAAAGTGTACGATGTTAGGAAAATGATC
GCAAAGTCTGAGCAGGAAATAGGCAAGGCCACCGCTAAGTACTTCTTTTACAGCAATATTATGAATTTTT
TCAAGACCGAGATTACACTGGCCAATGGAGAGATTCGGAAGCGACCACTTATCGAAACAAACGGAGAAAC
AGGAGAAATCGTGTGGGACAAGGGTAGGGATTTCGCGACAGTCCGCAAGGTCCTGTCCATGCCGCAGGTG
AACATCGTTAAAAAGACCGAAGTACAGACCGGAGGCTTCTCCAAGGAAAGTATCCTCCCGAAAAGGAACA
GCGACAAGCTGATCGCACGCAAAAAAGATTGGGACCCCAAGAAATACGGCGGATTCGATTCTCCTACAGT
CGCTTACAGTGTACTGGTTGTGGCCAAAGTGGAGAAAGGGAAGTCTAAAAAACTCAAAAGCGTCAAGGAA
CTGCTGGGCATCACAATCATGGAGCGATCCAGCTTCGAGAAAAACCCCATCGACTTTCTCGAAGCGAAAG
GATATAAAGAGGTCAAAAAAGACCTCATCATTAAGCTGCCCAAGTACTCTCTCTTTGAGCTTGAAAACGG
CCGGAAACGAATGCTCGCTAGTGCGGGCGAGCTGCAGAAAGGTAACGAGCTGGCACTGCCCTCTAAATAC
GTTAATTTCTTGTATCTGGCCAGCCACTATGAAAAGCTCAAAGGGTCTCCCGAAGATAATGAGCAGAAGC
AGCTGTTCGTGGAACAACACAAACACTACCTTGATGAGATCATCGAGCAAATAAGCGAGTTCTCCAAAAG
AGTGATCCTCGCCGACGCTAACCTCGATAAGGTGCTTTCTGCTTACAATAAGCACAGGGATAAGCCCATC
AGGGAGCAGGCAGAAAACATTATCCACTTGTTTACTCTGACCAACTTGGGCGCGCCTGCAGCCTTCAAGT
ACTTCGACACCACCATAGACAGAAAGCGGTACACCTCTACAAAGGAGGTCCTGGACGCCACACTGATTCA
TCAGTCAATTACGGGGCTCTATGAAACAAGAATCGACCTCTCTCAGCTCGGTGGAGACGGCACCGGCGGG
CCCAAGAAGAAGAGGAAGGTATACCCATACGATGTTCCTGACTATGCGGGCTATCCCTATGACGTCCCGG
ACTATGCAGGATCGTATCCTTATGACGTTCCAGATTACGCTGGATCCTAATGATTCGAATCCGGATAAGC
GGCCGCCTCGAGATATCTAGACCCAGCTTTCTTGTACAAAGTGGTTGATATCCAGCACAGTGGCGGCCGC
TCGAGTCTAGAGGGCCCGCGGTTCGAATACCCATACGACGTCCCAGACTACGCTTAGTAATGATTAATTA
AACTAGAAATTCTACCGGGTAGGGGAGGCGCTTTTCCCAAGGCAGTCTGGAGTAACCCACCCAAGATCTG
GCCTCCGCGCCGGGTTTTGGCGCCTCCCGCGGGCGCCCCCCTCCTCACGGCGAGCGCTGCCACGTCAGAC
GAAGGGCGCAGCGAGCGTCCTGATCCTTCCGCCCGGACGCTCAGGACAGCGGCCCGCTGCTCATAAGACT
CGGCCTTAGAACCCCAGTATCAGCAGAAGGACATTTTAGGACGGGACTTGGGTGACTCTAGGGCACTGGT
TTTCTTTCCAGAGAGCGGAACAGGCGAGGAAAAGTAGTCCCTTCTCGGCGATTCTGCGGAGGGATCTCCG
TGGGGCGGTGAACGCCGATGATTATATAAGGACGCGCCGGGTGTGGCACAGCTAGTTCCGTCGCAGCCGG
GATTTGGGTCGCGGTTCTTGTTTGTGGATCGCTGTGATCGTCACTTGGTGAGTAGCGGGCTGCTGGGCTG
GCCGGGGCTTTCGTGGCCGCCGGGCCGCTCGGTGGGACGGAAGCGTGTGGAGAGACCGCCAAGGGCTGTA
GTCTGGGTCCGCGAGCAAGGTTGCCCTGAACTGGGGGTTGGGGGGAGCGCAGCAAAATGGCGGCTGTTCC
CGAGTCTTGAATGGAAGACGCTTGTGAGGCGGGCTGTGAGGTCGTTGAAACAAGGTGGGGGGCATGGTGG
GCGGCAAGAACCCAAGGTCTTGAGGCCTTCGCTAATGCGGGAAAGCTCTTATTCGGGTGAGATGGGCTGG
GGCACCATCTGGGGACCCTGACGTGAAGTTTGTCACTGACTGGAGAACTCGGTTTGTCGTCTGTTGCGGG
GGCGGCAGTTATGGCGGTGCCGTTGGGCAGTGCACCCGTACCTTTGGGAGCGCGCGCCCTCGTCGTGTCG
TGACGTCACCCGTTCTGTTGGCTTATAATGCAGGGTGGGGCCACCTGCCGGTAGGTGTGCGGTAGGCTTT
TCTCCGTCGCAGGACGCAGGGTTCGGGCCTAGGGTAGGCTCTCCTGAATCGACAGGCGCCGGACCTCTGG
TGAGGGGAGGGATAAGTGAGGCGTCAGTTTCTTTGGTCGGTTTTATGTACCTATCTTCTTAAGTAGCTGA
AGCTCCGGTTTTGAACTATGCGCTCGGGGTTGGCGAGTGTGTTTTGTGAAGTTTTTTAGGCACCTTTTGA
AATGTAATCATTTGGGTCAATATGTAATTTTCAGTGTTAGACTAGTAAATTGTCCGCTAAATTCTGGCCG
TTTTTGGCTTTTTTGTTAGACGAAGCTTGGTACCGAGCTCGGATCTCCACCCCGTACCGGTCCTGCAGTC
GAATTCACCATGTCTAGACTGGACAAGAGCAAAGTCATAAACGGAGCTCTGGAATTACTCAATGGTGTCG
GTATCGAAGGCCTGACGACAAGGAAACTCGCTCAAAAGCTGGGAGTTGAGCAGCCTACCCTGTACTGGCA
CGTGAAGAACAAGCGGGCCCTGCTCGATGCCCTGCCAATCGAGATGCTGGACAGGCATCATACCCACTTC
TGCCCCCTGGAAGGCGAGTCATGGCAAGACTTTCTGCGGAACAACGCCAAGTCATACCGCTGTGCTCTCC
TCTCACATCGCGACGGGGCTAAAGTGCATCTCGGCACCCGCCCAACAGAGAAACAGTACGAAACCCTGGA
AAATCAGCTCGCGTTCCTGTGTCAGCAAGGCTTCTCCCTGGAGAACGCACTGTACGCTCTGTCCGCCGTG
GGCCACTTTACACTGGGCTGCGTATTGGAGGAACAGGAGCATCAAGTAGCAAAAGAGGAAAGAGAGACAC
CTACCACCGATTCTATGCCCCCACTTCTGAGACAAGCAATTGAGCTGTTCGACCGGCAGGGAGCCGAACC
TGCCTTCCTTTTCGGCCTGGAACTAATCATATGTGGCCTGGAGAAACAGCTAAAGTGCGAAAGCGGCGGG
CCGACCGACGCCCTTGACGATTTTGACTTAGACATGCTCCCAGCCGATGCCCTTGACGACTTTGACCTTG
ATATGCTGCCTGCTGACGCTCTTGACGATTTTGACCTTGACATGCTCCCCGGGTAACTAAGTAAGGATCC
GCGGCCGCACTAGAGGAATTCCGCCCCTCTCCCCCCCCCCCCTCCCCCCCCCCTAACGTTACTGGCCGAA
GCCGCTTGGAATAAGGCCGGTGTGCGTTTGTCTATATGTTATTTTCCACCATATTGCCGTCTTTTGGCAA
TGTGAGGGCCCGGAAACCTGGCCCTGTCTTCTTGACGAGCATTCCTAGGGGTCTTTCCCCTCTCGCCAAA
GGAATGCAAGGTCTGTTGAATGTCGTGAAGGAAGCAGTTCCTCTGGAAGCTTCTTGAAGACAAACAACGT
CTGTAGCGACCCTTTGCAGGCAGCGGAACCCCCCACCTGGCGACAGGTGCCTCTGCGGCCAAAAGCCACG
TGTATAAGATACACCTGCAAAGGCGGCACAACCCCAGTGCCACGTTGTGAGTTGGATAGTTGTGGAAAGA
GTCAAATGGCTCTCCTCAAGCGTATTCAACAAGGGGCTGAAGGATGCCCAGAAGGTACCCCATTGTATGG
GATCTGATCTGGGGCCTCGGTGCACATGCTTTACATGTGTTTAGTCGAGGTTAAAAAAACGTCTAGGCCC
CCCGAACCACGGGGACGTGGTTTTCCTTTGAAAAACACGATGATAAGCTTACCGGTCCACCATGATTGAA
CAAGATGGATTGCACGCAGGTTCTCCGGCCGCTTGGGTGGAGAGGCTATTCGGCTATGACTGGGCACAAC
AGACAATCGGCTGCTCTGATGCCGCCGTGTTCCGGCTGTCAGCGCAGGGGCGCCCGGTTCTTTTTGTCAA
GACCGACCTGTCCGGTGCCCTGAATGAACTGCAAGACGAGGCAGCGCGGCTATCGTGGCTGGCCACGACG
GGCGTTCCTTGCGCAGCTGTGCTCGACGTTGTCACTGAAGCGGGAAGGGACTGGCTGCTATTGGGCGAAG
TGCCGGGGCAGGATCTCCTGTCATCTCACCTTGCTCCTGCCGAGAAAGTATCCATCATGGCTGATGCAAT
GCGGCGGCTGCATACGCTTGATCCGGCTACCTGCCCATTCGACCACCAAGCGAAACATCGCATCGAGCGA
GCACGTACTCGGATGGAAGCCGGTCTTGTCGATCAGGATGATCTGGACGAAGAGCATCAGGGGCTCGCGC
CAGCCGAACTGTTCGCCAGGCTCAAGGCGAGCATGCCCGACGGCGAGGATCTCGTCGTGACCCATGGCGA
TGCCTGCTTGCCGAATATCATGGTGGAAAATGGCCGCTTTTCTGGATTCATCGACTGTGGCCGGCTGGGT
GTGGCGGACCGCTATCAGGACATAGCGTTGGCTACCCGTGATATTGCTGAAGAGCTTGGCGGCGAATGGG
CTGACCGCTTCCTCGTGCTTTACGGTATCGCCGCTCCCGATTCGCAGCGCATCGCCTTCTATCGCCTTCT
TGACGAGTTCTTCTGATGTACAAGTAAAGCGGCCGCGACTCTAGATCATAATCAGCCATACCACATTTGT
AGAGGTTTTACTTGCTTTAAAAAACCTCCCACACCTCCCCCTGAACCTGAAACATAAAATGAATGCAATT
GTTGTTGTTTAGTCCCTCCCAATTCGATATCAAGCTTATCGCGATAGATCCTAATCAACCTCTGGATTAC
AAAATTTGTGAAAGATTGACTGGTATTCTTAACTATGTTGCTCCTTTTACGCTATGTGGATACGCTGCTT
TAATGCCTTTGTATCATGCTATTGCTTCCCGTATGGCTTTCATTTTCTCCTCCTTGTATAAATCCTGGTT
GCTGTCTCTTTATGAGGAGTTGTGGCCCGTTGTCAGGCAACGTGGCGTGGTGTGCACTGTGTTTGCTGAC
GCAACCCCCACTGGTTGGGGCATTGCCACCACCTGTCAGCTCCTTTCCGGGACTTTCGCTTTCCCCCTCC
CTATTGCCACGGCGGAACTCATCGCCGCCTGCCTTGCCCGCTGCTGGACAGGGGCTCGGCTGTTGGGCAC
TGACAATTCCGTGGTGTTGTCGGGGAAATCATCGTCCTTTCCTTGGCTGCTCGCCTGTGTTGCCACCTGG
ATTCTGCGCGGGACGTCCTTCTGCTACGTCCCTTCGGCCCTCAATCCAGCGGACCTTCCTTCCCGCGGCC
TGCTGCCGGCTCTGCGGCCTCTTCCGCGTCTTCGCCTTCGCCCTCAGACGAGTCGGATCTCCCTTTGGGC
CGCCTCCCCGCCTGAGATCCTTTAAGACCAATGACTTACAAGGCAGCTGTAGATCTTAGCCACTTTTTAA
AAGAAAAGGGGGGACTGGAAGGGCTAATTCACTCCCAACGAAGACAAGATCTGCTTTTTGCTTGTACTGG
GTCTCTCTGGTTAGACCAGATCTGAGCCTGGGAGCTCTCTGGCTAACTAGGGAACCCACTGCTTAAGCCT
CAATAAAGCTTGCCTTGAGTGCTTCAAGTAGTGTGTGCCCGTCTGTTGTGTGACTCTGGTAACTAGAGAT
CCCTCAGACCCTTTTAGTCAGTGTGGAAAATCTCTAGCAGTAGTAGTTCATGTCATCTTATTATTCAGTA
TTTATAACTTGCAAAGAAATGAATATCAGAGAGTGAGAGGCCCGGGTTAATTAAGGAAAGGGCTAGATCA
TTCTTGAAGACGAAAGGGCCTCGTGATACGCCTATTTTTATAGGTTAATGTCATGATAATAATGGTTTCT
TAGACGTCAGGTGGCACTTTTCGGGGAAATGTGCGCGGAACCCCTATTTGTTTATTTTTCTAAATACATT
CAAATATGTATCCGCTCATGAGACAATAACCCTGATAAATGCTTCAATAATATTGAAAAAGGAAGAGTAT
GAGTATTCAACATTTCCGTGTCGCCCTTATTCCCTTTTTTGCGGCATTTTGCCTTCCTGTTTTTGCTCAC
CCAGAAACGCTGGTGAAAGTAAAAGATGCTGAAGATCAGTTGGGTGCACGAGTGGGTTACATCGAACTGG
ATCTCAACAGCGGTAAGATCCTTGAGAGTTTTCGCCCCGAAGAACGTTTTCCAATGATGAGCACTTTTAA
AGTTCTGCTATGTGGCGCGGTATTATCCCGTGTTGACGCCGGGCAAGAGCAACTCGGTCGCCGCATACAC
TATTCTCAGAATGACTTGGTTGAGTACTCACCAGTCACAGAAAAGCATCTTACGGATGGCATGACAGTAA
GAGAATTATGCAGTGCTGCCATAACCATGAGTGATAACACTGCGGCCAACTTACTTCTGACAACGATCGG
AGGACCGAAGGAGCTAACCGCTTTTTTGCACAACATGGGGGATCATGTAACTCGCCTTGATCGTTGGGAA
CCGGAGCTGAATGAAGCCATACCAAACGACGAGCGTGACACCACGATGCCTGTAGCAATGGCAACAACGT
TGCGCAAACTATTAACTGGCGAACTACTTACTCTAGCTTCCCGGCAACAATTAATAGACTGGATGGAGGC
GGATAAAGTTGCAGGACCACTTCTGCGCTCGGCCCTTCCGGCTGGCTGGTTTATTGCTGATAAATCTGGA
GCCGGTGAGCGTGGGTCTCGCGGTATCATTGCAGCACTGGGGCCAGATGGTAAGCCCTCCCGTATCGTAG
TTATCTACACGACGGGGAGTCAGGCAACTATGGATGAACGAAATAGACAGATCGCTGAGATAGGTGCCTC
ACTGATTAAGCATTGGTAACTGTCAGACCAAGTTTACTCATATATACTTTAGATTGATTTAAAACTTCAT
TTTTAATTTAAAAGGATCTAGGTGAAGATCCTTTTTGATAATCTCATGACCAAAATCCCTTAACGTGAGT
TTTCGTTCCACTGAGCGTCAGACCCCGTAGAAAAGATCAAAGGATCTTCTTGAGATCCTTTTTTTCTGCG
CGTAATCTGCTGCTTGCAAACAAAAAAACCACCGCTACCAGCGGTGGTTTGTTTGCCGGATCAAGAGCTA
CCAACTCTTTTTCCGAAGGTAACTGGCTTCAGCAGAGCGCAGATACCAAATACTGTTCTTCTAGTGTAGC
CGTAGTTAGGCCACCACTTCAAGAACTCTGTAGCACCGCCTACATACCTCGCTCTGCTAATCCTGTTACC
AGTGGCTGCTGCCAGTGGCGATAAGTCGTGTCTTACCGGGTTGGACTCAAGACGATAGTTACCGGATAAG
GCGCAGCGGTCGGGCTGAACGGGGGGTTCGTGCACACAGCCCAGCTTGGAGCGAACGACCTACACCGAAC
TGAGATACCTACAGCGTGAGCTATGAGAAAGCGCCACGCTTCCCGAAGGGAGAAAGGCGGACAGGTATCC
GGTAAGCGGCAGGGTCGGAACAGGAGAGCGCACGAGGGAGCTTCCAGGGGGAAACGCCTGGTATCTTTAT
AGTCCTGTCGGGTTTCGCCACCTCTGACTTGAGCGTCGATTTTTGTGATGCTCGTCAGGGGGGCGGAGCC
TATGGAAAAACGCCAGCAACGCGGCCTTTTTACGGTTCCTGGCCTTTTGCTGGCCTTTTGCTCACATGTT
CTTTCCTGCGTTATCCCCTGATTCTGTGGATAACCGTATTACCGCCTTTGAGTGAGCTGATACCGCTCGC
CGCAGCCGAACGACCGAGCGCAGCGAGTCAGTGAGCGAGGAAGCGGAAGAGCGCCCAATACGCAAACCGC
CTCTCCCCGCGCGTTGGCCGATTCATTAATGCAGCAAGCTCATGGCTGACTAATTTTTTTTATTTATGCA
GAGGCCGAGGCCG
Features (pLannotate 1.2.2; 35 found; start..end, strand, type, name):
     76..113     +  CDS            lacI (fragment): lac repressor; lacI; The lac repressor binds to the lac operator to inhibit transcription in E. coli. This inhibition can be relieved by adding lactose or isopropyl-β-D-thiogalactopyranoside (IPTG).
    126..147     +  protein_bind   CAP binding site: CAP binding activates transcription in the presence of cAMP. E. coli catabolite activator protein
    162..192     +  promoter       lac promoter: promoter for the E. coli lac operon
    196..218     +  protein_bind   lac operator (fragment): The lac repressor binds to the lac operator to inhibit transcription in E. coli. This inhibition can be relieved by adding lactose or isopropyl-β-D-thiogalactopyranoside (IPTG). lac repressor encoded by lacI
    250..333     +  polyA_signal   SV40 poly(A) signal (fragment): SV40 polyadenylation signal
    500..829     +  CDS            nef (fragment): NEF_HV1BR - Experimental evidence at protein level: Swiss-Prot protein existence level 1. Extracellular Nef protein targets CD4(+) T-lymphocytes for apoptosis by interacting with CXCR4 surface receptors (PubMed:14990729). From Human immunodeficiency virus type 1 group M subtype B (isolate BRU/LAI) (HIV-1).
    877..1134    +  LTR            5' LTR (truncated): truncated 5' long terminal repeat (LTR) from HIV-1
   1181..1306    +  misc_feature   HIV-1 Ψ: packaging signal of human immunodeficiency virus type 1
   1290..1628    +  CDS            HIV-1 gag (fragment): gag protein from human immunodeficiency virus 1; gag
   1803..2036    +  misc_feature   RRE: The Rev response element (RRE) of HIV-1 allows for Rev-dependent mRNA export from the nucleus to the cytoplasm.
   2413..2513    +  CDS            Rev (fragment): human immunodeficiency virus 1 (HIV-1) Rev protein; rev; enhances nuclear export of unspliced and incompletely spliced viral mRNAs
   2558..2675    +  misc_feature   cPPT/CTS: central polypurine tract and central termination sequence of HIV-1
   2730..3000    +  protein_bind   tetracycline response element: contains seven copies of the tetracycline operator tetO tetracycline repressor TetR
   3011..3028    +  misc_feature   MCS (fragment): pUC18/19 multiple cloning site
   3033..3071    +  promoter       minimal CMV promoter: human cytomegalovirus (CMV) immediate early promoter
   3201..3225    +  protein_bind   attB1: mutant version of attB; recombination site for the Gateway® BP reaction BP Clonase™
   3235..7338    +  CDS            Cas9: Cas9 (Csn1) endonuclease from the Streptococcus pyogenes Type II CRISPR/Cas system generates RNA-guided double strand breaks in DNA
   7372..7461    +  CDS            3xHA: three tandem HA epitope tags
   7511..7535    -  protein_bind   attB2: mutant version of attB; recombination site for the Gateway® BP reaction BP Clonase™
   7647..7682    +  promoter       PGK promoter (fragment): mouse phosphoglycerate kinase 1 promoter
   7700..8911    +  promoter       UbC promoter: human ubiquitin C promoter
   8970..9667    +  CDS            rtTA3 (fragment): reverse tetracycline transactivator 3 activates expression from Tet-responsive promoters in the presence of doxycycline
   9597..9707    +  CDS            VP48: 3 tandem repeats of the minimal activation domain of herpes simplex virus VP16 (Cheng et al., 2013)
   9874..10336   +  misc_feature   IRES: internal ribosome entry site (IRES) of the encephalomyocarditis virus (EMCV)
  10352..11146   +  CDS            NeoR/KanR: aminoglycoside phosphotransferase from Tn5; aph(3')-II (or nptII); confers resistance to neomycin, kanamycin, and G418 (Geneticin®)
  11174..11257   +  CDS            large T antigen (fragment): large T antigen from SV40 (simian virus 40)
  11291..11311   +  misc_feature   MCS (fragment): pBluescript multiple cloning site
  11323..11911   +  misc_feature   WPRE: woodchuck hepatitis virus posttranscriptional regulatory element
  11919..11984   +  CDS            nef (fragment): NEF_HV1Z2 - Experimental evidence at protein level: Swiss-Prot protein existence level 1. Extracellular Nef protein targets CD4(+) T-lymphocytes for apoptosis by interacting with CXCR4 surface receptors. From Human immunodeficiency virus type 1 group M subtype D (isolate Z2/CDC-Z34) (HIV-1).
  11986..12219   +  LTR            3' LTR (ΔU3): self-inactivating 3' long terminal repeat (LTR) from HIV-1
  12424..12528   +  promoter       AmpR promoter: bla
  12529..13389   +  CDS            AmpR: β-lactamase; bla; confers resistance to ampicillin, carbenicillin, and related antibiotics
  13560..14148   +  rep_origin     ori: high-copy-number ColE1/pMB1/pBR322/pUC origin of replication
  14331..14385   +  CDS            lacI (fragment): lac repressor; lacI; The lac repressor binds to the lac operator to inhibit transcription in E. coli. This inhibition can be relieved by adding lactose or isopropyl-β-D-thiogalactopyranoside (IPTG).
  14391..51      +  rep_origin     SV40 ori (fragment) (across the origin): SV40 origin of replication
