[The description below was written by a language model from this plasmid's Addgene catalogue record and pLannotate feature annotations shown in this document.]
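Description:
pHAGE TRE dCas9 is a lentiviral expression plasmid of about 14.4 kb, built on the pHAGE backbone, that delivers a doxycycline-inducible, nuclease-dead Streptococcus pyogenes Cas9 into mammalian cells. In bacteria it is maintained through a high-copy ColE1/pUC-type origin and an ampicillin resistance gene. The viral portion carries a truncated HIV-1 5' LTR, the Ψ packaging signal with a gag fragment, the Rev response element, the cPPT/CTS, a WPRE to boost transcript expression, and a U3-deleted, self-inactivating 3' LTR. No viral structural or enzymatic genes are present beyond fragments, so packaging functions must be supplied in trans.

The payload consists of two units between the LTRs. In the first, a tetracycline response element with seven tetO repeats is joined to a minimal CMV promoter and drives dCas9. This protein carries the D10A and H840A mutations, which abolish DNA cleavage while leaving RNA-guided binding intact, and it is fused at the C-terminus to a 3xHA epitope tag. Flanking attB1 and attB2 sites reflect insertion by Gateway recombination. In the second unit, the human UbC promoter constitutively expresses the reverse tetracycline transactivator rtTA3, followed by an EMCV IRES and the neomycin resistance gene. A single integrated provirus therefore supplies both the inducer-responsive activator and G418 selection. No guide RNA cassette is annotated, so guides must come from a separate construct.

The associated work used Cas9 effectors to regulate transcription and differentiation in human pluripotent stem cells. The two feature tables, from the depositor and repository sequences, show the same elements with different start coordinates. They differ by a few bases, which the depositor attributes to small indels in cloning junctions and non-coding regions.
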