Addgene plasmid #50915: pHAGE TRE dCas9
Purpose: Tet-regulatable dCas9 lentiviral expression vector
Depositing lab: Rene Maehr & Scot Wolfe. Depositing organization: University of Massachusetts, Worcester. Publication: Cas9 effector-mediated regulation of transcription and differentiation in human pluripotent stem cells. Kearns NA, Genga RM, Enuameh MS, Garber M, Wolfe SA, Maehr R. Development. 2014 Jan;141(1):219-23. doi: 10.1242/dev.103341. PubMed 24346702.
Backbone
  Vector backbone: pHAGE
  Total vector size (bp): 14433
  Vector type: Mammalian Expression, Lentiviral, CRISPR
  Selectable markers: Neomycin (select with G418)
Growth in bacteria
  Bacterial resistance: Ampicillin, 100 μg/mL
  Growth temperature: 37°C
  Growth strain: XL1 Blue
  Copy number: High Copy
Gene/Insert
  Gene/Insert name: dCas9
  Species: S. pyogenes
  Insert size (bp): 4312
  Mutation: D10A, H840A
  Promoter: TRE
  Cloning method: Gateway Cloning
  Sequencing primers: 5′ AGAGCTCGTTTAGTGAACCG
Terms and licenses: Academic/Nonprofit Terms; Industry Terms: Not Available to Industry
Depositor comments: Please note that there are several mismatches (minor deletions and insertions) between depositor's reference sequence and Addgene's quality control sequence. The mismatches are in cloning junctions/non-coding regions and should not affect plasmid function.
How to cite: pHAGE TRE dCas9 was a gift from Rene Maehr & Scot Wolfe (Addgene plasmid # 50915 ; http://n2t.net/addgene:50915 ; RRID:Addgene_50915)
