>Addgene plasmid #50915 | pHAGE TRE dCas9 | addgene partial sequence | sequence record 78142 | hdCas9-R2 5'-CCGGCTTTATCCAACTCAGAC-3'
ATTATCGAACTTCCGTTGTGTGATCAGTTTGGCGTTCAGCAGCTGCCGCCAATAATTTTTCATTTTCTTG
ACAACTTCTTCTGAGGGGACGTTATCACTCTTCCCTCTATTTTTATCGGATCTTGTCAACACTTTATTAT
CAATAGAATCATCTTTGAGAAAGCTTTGGGGCACGATAGCATCCACGTCGTAGTCGGACAACCGGTTGAT
GTCCAGTTCCTGATCCACGTACATGTCCCTGCCGTTCTGCAGGTAGTACAGGTAGAGCTTCTCATTCTGA
AGCTGGGTGTTTTCAACTGGGTGTTCCTTAAGGATTTGGGACCCCAGTTCTTTTATACCCTCTTCAATCC
TCTTCATCCTTTCCCTACTGTTCTTCTGTCCCTTCTGGGTAGTTTGGTTCTCTCGGGCCATCTCGATAAC
GATATTCTCGGGCTTATGCCTTCCCATTACTTTGACGAGTTCATCCACGACCTTAACGGTCTGCAGTATT
CCCTTTTTGATAGCTGGGCTACCTGCAAGATTAGCGATGTGCTCGTGAAGACTGTCCCCCTGGCCAGAAA
CTTGTGCTTTCTGGATGTCCTCCTTAAAGGTGAGAGAGTCATCATGGATCAACTGCATGAAGTTCCGGTT
GGCAAATCCATCGGACTTAAGAAAATCCAGGATTGTCTTTCCACTCTGCTTGTCTCGGATGCCATTGATC
AGTTTTCTTGACAGCCGCCCCCATCCTGTATATCGGCGTCTCTTGAGCTGTTTCATGACTTTGTCGTCGA
AGAGATGAGCGTAAGTTTTCAAGCGTTCTTCAATCATCTCCCTATCTTCAAACAACGTAAGGGTGAGGAC
AATGTCCTCAAGAATGTCCTCGTTCTCCTCATTGTCCAGGAAGTCCTTGTCTTTAATGATTTTCAGGAGA
TCGTGATACGTTCCCAGGG
