>Addgene plasmid #50915 | pHAGE TRE dCas9 | addgene partial sequence | sequence record 78196 | hUBCpro-R 5'-CTAAGGCCGAGTCTTATGAGCAG-3'
AGGATCAGGACGCTCGCTGCGCCCTTCGTCTGACGTGGCAGCGCTCGCCGTGAGGAGGGGGGCGCCCGCG
GGAGGCGCCAAAACCCGGCGCGGAGGCCAGATCTTGGGTGGGTTACTCCAGACTGCCTTGGGAAAAGCGC
CTCCCCTACCCGGTAGAATTTCTAGTTTAATTAATCATTACTAAGCGTAGTCTGGGACGTCGTATGGGTA
TTCGAACCGCGGGCCCTCTAGACTCGAGCGGCCGCCACTGTGCTGGATATCAACCACTTTGTACAAGAAA
GCTGGGTCTAGATATCTCGAGGCGGCCGCTTATCCGGATTCGAATCATTAGGATCCAGCGTAATCTGGAA
CGTCATAAGGATACGATCCTGCATAGTCCGGGACGTCATAGGGATAGCCCGCATAGTCAGGAACATCGTA
TGGGTATACCTTCCTCTTCTTCTTGGGCCCGCCGGTGCCGTCTCCACCGAGCTGAGAGAGGTCGATTCTT
GTTTCATAGAGCCCCGTAATTGACTGATGAATCAGTGTGGCGTCCAGGACCTCCTTTGTAGAGGTGTACC
GCTTTCTGTCTATGGTGGTGTCGAAGTACTTGAAGGCTGCAGGCGCGCCCAAGTTGGTCAGAGTAAACAA
GTGGATAATGTTTTCTGCCTGCTCCCTGATGGGCTTATCCCTGTGCTTATTGTAAGCAGAAAGCACCTTA
TCGAGGTTAGCGTCGGCGAGGATCACTCTTTTGGAGAACTCGCTTATTTGCTCGATGATCTCATCAAGGT
AGTGTTTGTGTTGTTCCACGAACAGCTGCTTCTGCTCATTATCTTCGGGAGACCCTTTGAGCTTTTCATA
GTGGCTGGCCAGATACAAGAAATTAACGTATTTAGAGGGCAGTGCCAGCTCGTTACCTTTCTGCAGCTCG
CCCGCACTAGCGAGCATTCGTTTCCGG
